>Addgene plasmid #91816 | CPH3567 (pET151_Spt6 1247-1451 R1282H) | addgene full sequence | sequence record 181071 | Addgene NGS Result
GATGGCGCCCAACAGTCCCCCGGCCACGGGGCCTGCCACCATACCCACGCCGAAACAAGCGCTCATGAGC
CCGAAGTGGCGAGCCCGATCTTCCCCATCGGTGATGTCGGCGATATAGGCGCCAGCAACCGCACCTGTGG
CGCCGGTGATGCCGGCCACGATGCGTCCGGCGTAGAGGATCGAGATCTCGATCCCGCGAAATTAATACGA
CTCACTATAGGGGAATTGTGAGCGGATAACAATTCCCCTCTAGAAATAATTTTGTTTAACTTTAAGAAGG
AGATATACATATGCATCATCACCATCACCATGGTAAGCCTATCCCTAACCCTCTCCTCGGTCTCGATTCT
ACGGAAAACCTGTATTTTCAGGGAATTGATCCCTTCACCGCAAAGAGAACACATCGTGTTATCAATCATC
CTTACTATTTCCCTTTCAACGGCAGACAGGCTGAGGATTACTTAAGGAGTAAAGAACGTGGTGAATTCGT
GATCCATCAGTCTAGCCGAGGTGATGACCACTTGGTTATCACCTGGAAATTGGATAAGGATTTGTTTCAA
CATATTGATATCCAAGAATTAGAAAAAGAAAATCCTTTGGCTTTAGGTAAAGTCTTGATTGTCGACAATC
AGAAATACAATGATTTAGACCAGATCATTGTAGAATATCTTCAAAACAAGGTAAGGCTCTTGAATGAAAT
GACATCTAGTGAAAAATTCAAAAGCGGTACTAAGAAAGATGTGGTCAAGTTTATTGAAGACTACTCTAGA
GTGAATCCAAATAAGTCTGTGTACTATTTCAGTTTGAACCACGATAACCCTGGTTGGTTTTACTTGATGT
TCAAGATTAACGCAAATAGCAAATTATACACATGGAATGTGAAATTAACGAACACTGGTTATTTCCTGGT
AAACTACAATTATCCAAGTGTTATCCAGCTTTGTAATGGTTTTAAGACGCTTCTAAAATCTAACAGTAGT
AAGAATAGAATGAACAACTACCGTTAGTAGAAGGGCGAGCTCAGATCCGGCTGCTAACAAAGCCCGAAAG
GAAGCTGAGTTGGCTGCTGCCACCGCTGAGCAATAACTAGCATAACCCCTTGGGGCCTCTAAACGGGTCT
TGAGGGGTTTTTTGCTGAAAGGAGGAACTATATCCGGATATCCCGCAAGAGGCCCGGCAGTACCGGCATA
ACCAAGCCTATGCCTACAGCATCCAGGGTGACGGTGCCGAGGATGACGATGAGCGCATTGTTAGATTTCA
TACACGGTGCCTGACTGCGTTAGCAATTTAACTGTGATAAACTACCGCATTAAAGCTAGCTTATCGATGA
TAAGCTGTCAAACATGAGAATTAATTCTTGAAGACGAAAGGGCCTCGTGATACGCCTATTTTTATAGGTT
AATGTCATGATAATAATGGTTTCTTAGACGTCAGGTGGCACTTTTCGGGGAAATGTGCGCGGAACCCCTA
TTTGTTTATTTTTCTAAATACATTCAAATATGTATCCGCTCATGAGACAATAACCCTGATAAATGCTTCA
ATAATATTGAAAAAGGAAGAGTATGAGTATTCAACATTTCCGTGTCGCCCTTATTCCCTTTTTTGCGGCA
TTTTGCCTTCCTGTTTTTGCTCACCCAGAAACGCTGGTGAAAGTAAAAGATGCTGAAGATCAGTTGGGTG
CACGAGTGGGTTACATCGAACTGGATCTCAACAGCGGTAAGATCCTTGAGAGTTTTCGCCCCGAAGAACG
TTTTCCAATGATGAGCACTTTTAAAGTTCTGCTATGTGGCGCGGTATTATCCCGTGTTGACGCCGGGCAA
GAGCAACTCGGTCGCCGCATACACTATTCTCAGAATGACTTGGTTGAGTACTCACCAGTCACAGAAAAGC
ATCTTACGGATGGCATGACAGTAAGAGAATTATGCAGTGCTGCCATAACCATGAGTGATAACACTGCGGC
CAACTTACTTCTGACAACGATCGGAGGACCGAAGGAGCTAACCGCTTTTTTGCACAACATGGGGGATCAT
GTAACTCGCCTTGATCGTTGGGAACCGGAGCTGAATGAAGCCATACCAAACGACGAGCGTGACACCACGA
TGCCTGCAGCAATGGCAACAACGTTGCGCAAACTATTAACTGGCGAACTACTTACTCTAGCTTCCCGGCA
ACAATTAATAGACTGGATGGAGGCGGATAAAGTTGCAGGACCACTTCTGCGCTCGGCCCTTCCGGCTGGC
TGGTTTATTGCTGATAAATCTGGAGCCGGTGAGCGTGGGTCTCGCGGTATCATTGCAGCACTGGGGCCAG
ATGGTAAGCCCTCCCGTATCGTAGTTATCTACACGACGGGGAGTCAGGCAACTATGGATGAACGAAATAG
ACAGATCGCTGAGATAGGTGCCTCACTGATTAAGCATTGGTAACTGTCAGACCAAGTTTACTCATATATA
CTTTAGATTGATTTAAAACTTCATTTTTAATTTAAAAGGATCTAGGTGAAGATCCTTTTTGATAATCTCA
TGACCAAAATCCCTTAACGTGAGTTTTCGTTCCACTGAGCGTCAGACCCCGTAGAAAAGATCAAAGGATC
TTCTTGAGATCCTTTTTTTCTGCGCGTAATCTGCTGCTTGCAAACAAAAAAACCACCGCTACCAGCGGTG
GTTTGTTTGCCGGATCAAGAGCTACCAACTCTTTTTCCGAAGGTAACTGGCTTCAGCAGAGCGCAGATAC
CAAATACTGTCCTTCTAGTGTAGCCGTAGTTAGGCCACCACTTCAAGAACTCTGTAGCACCGCCTACATA
CCTCGCTCTGCTAATCCTGTTACCAGTGGCTGCTGCCAGTGGCGATAAGTCGTGTCTTACCGGGTTGGAC
TCAAGACGATAGTTACCGGATAAGGCGCAGCGGTCGGGCTGAACGGGGGGTTCGTGCACACAGCCCAGCT
TGGAGCGAACGACCTACACCGAACTGAGATACCTACAGCGTGAGCTATGAGAAAGCGCCACGCTTCCCGA
AGGGAGAAAGGCGGACAGGTATCCGGTAAGCGGCAGGGTCGGAACAGGAGAGCGCACGAGGGAGCTTCCA
GGGGGAAACGCCTGGTATCTTTATAGTCCTGTCGGGTTTCGCCACCTCTGACTTGAGCGTCGATTTTTGT
GATGCTCGTCAGGGGGGCGGAGCCTATGGAAAAACGCCAGCAACGCGGCCTTTTTACGGTTCCTGGCCTT
TTGCTGGCCTTTTGCTCACATGTTCTTTCCTGCGTTATCCCCTGATTCTGTGGATAACCGTATTACCGCC
TTTGAGTGAGCTGATACCGCTCGCCGCAGCCGAACGACCGAGCGCAGCGAGTCAGTGAGCGAGGAAGCGG
AAGAGCGCCTGATGCGGTATTTTCTCCTTACGCATCTGTGCGGTATTTCACACCGCAATGGTGCACTCTC
AGTACAATCTGCTCTGATGCCGCATAGTTAAGCCAGTATACACTCCGCTATCGCTACGTGACTGGGTCAT
GGCTGCGCCCCGACACCCGCCAACACCCGCTGACGCGCCCTGACGGGCTTGTCTGCTCCCGGCATCCGCT
TACAGACAAGCTGTGACCGTCTCCGGGAGCTGCATGTGTCAGAGGTTTTCACCGTCATCACCGAAACGCG
CGAGGCAGCTGCGGTAAAGCTCATCAGCGTGGTCGTGAAGCGATTCACAGATGTCTGCCTGTTCATCCGC
GTCCAGCTCGTTGAGTTTCTCCAGAAGCGTTAATGTCTGGCTTCTGATAAAGCGGGCCATGTTAAGGGCG
GTTTTTTCCTGTTTGGTCACTGATGCCTCCGTGTAAGGGGGATTTCTGTTCATGGGGGTAATGATACCGA
TGAAACGAGAGAGGATGCTCACGATACGGGTTACTGATGATGAACATGCCCGGTTACTGGAACGTTGTGA
GGGTAAACAACTGGCGGTATGGATGCGGCGGGACCAGAGAAAAATCACTCAGGGTCAATGCCAGCGCTTC
GTTAATACAGATGTAGGTGTTCCACAGGGTAGCCAGCAGCATCCTGCGATGCAGATCCGGAACATAATGG
TGCAGGGCGCTGACTTCCGCGTTTCCAGACTTTACGAAACACGGAAACCGAAGACCATTCATGTTGTTGC
TCAGGTCGCAGACGTTTTGCAGCAGCAGTCGCTTCACGTTCGCTCGCGTATCGGTGATTCATTCTGCTAA
CCAGTAAGGCAACCCCGCCAGCCTAGCCGGGTCCTCAACGACAGGAGCACGATCATGCGCACCCGTGGCC
AGGACCCAACGCTGCCCGAGATGCGCCGCGTGCGGCTGCTGGAGATGGCGGACGCGATGGATATGTTCTG
CCAAGGGTTGGTTTGCGCATTCACAGTTCTCCGCAAGAATTGATTGGCTCCAATTCTTGGAGTGGTGAAT
CCGTTAGCGAGGTGCCGCCGGCTTCCATTCAGGTCGAGGTGGCCCGGCTCCATGCACCGCGACGCAACGC
GGGGAGGCAGACAAGGTATAGGGCGGCGCCTACAATCCATGCCAACCCGTTCCATGTGCTCGCCGAGGCG
GCATAAATCGCCGTGACGATCAGCGGTCCAATGATCGAAGTTAGGCTGGTAAGAGCCGCGAGCGATCCTT
GAAGCTGTCCCTGATGGTCGTCATCTACCTGCCTGGACAGCATGGCCTGCAACGCGGGCATCCCGATGCC
GCCGGAAGCGAGAAGAATCATAATGGGGAAGGCCATCCAGCCTCGCGTCGCGAACGCCAGCAAGACGTAG
CCCAGCGCGTCGGCCGCCATGCCGGCGATAATGGCCTGCTTCTCGCCGAAACGTTTGGTGGCGGGACCAG
TGACGAAGGCTTGAGCGAGGGCGTGCAAGATTCCGAATACCGCAAGCGACAGGCCGATCATCGTCGCGCT
CCAGCGAAAGCGGTCCTCGCCGAAAATGACCCAGAGCGCTGCCGGCACCTGTCCTACGAGTTGCATGATA
AAGAAGACAGTCATAAGTGCGGCGACGATAGTCATGCCCCGCGCCCACCGGAAGGAGCTGACTGGGTTGA
AGGCTCTCAAGGGCATCGGTCGAGATCCCGGTGCCTAATGAGTGAGCTAACTTACATTAATTGCGTTGCG
CTCACTGCCCGCTTTCCAGTCGGGAAACCTGTCGTGCCAGCTGCATTAATGAATCGGCCAACGCGCGGGG
AGAGGCGGTTTGCGTATTGGGCGCCAGGGTGGTTTTTCTTTTCACCAGTGAGACGGGCAACAGCTGATTG
CCCTTCACCGCCTGGCCCTGAGAGAGTTGCAGCAAGCGGTCCACGCTGGTTTGCCCCAGCAGGCGAAAAT
CCTGTTTGATGGTGGTTAACGGCGGGATATAACATGAGCTGTCTTCGGTATCGTCGTATCCCACTACCGA
GATATCCGCACCAACGCGCAGCCCGGACTCGGTAATGGCGCGCATTGCGCCCAGCGCCATCTGATCGTTG
GCAACCAGCATCGCAGTGGGAACGATGCCCTCATTCAGCATTTGCATGGTTTGTTGAAAACCGGACATGG
CACTCCAGTCGCCTTCCCGTTCCGCTATCGGCTGAATTTGATTGCGAGTGAGATATTTATGCCAGCCAGC
CAGACGCAGACGCGCCGAGACAGAACTTAATGGGCCCGCTAACAGCGCGATTTGCTGGTGACCCAATGCG
ACCAGATGCTCCACGCCCAGTCGCGTACCGTCTTCATGGGAGAAAATAATACTGTTGATGGGTGTCTGGT
CAGAGACATCAAGAAATAACGCCGGAACATTAGTGCAGGCAGCTTCCACAGCAATGGCATCCTGGTCATC
CAGCGGATAGTTAATGATCAGCCCACTGACGCGTTGCGCGAGAAGATTGTGCACCGCCGCTTTACAGGCT
TCGACGCCGCTTCGTTCTACCATCGACACCACCACGCTGGCACCCAGTTGATCGGCGCGAGATTTAATCG
CCGCGACAATTTGCGACGGCGCGTGCAGGGCCAGACTGGAGGTGGCAACGCCAATCAGCAACGACTGTTT
GCCCGCCAGTTGTTGTGCCACGCGGTTGGGAATGTAATTCAGCTCCGCCATCGCCGCTTCCACTTTTTCC
CGCGTTTTCGCAGAAACGTGGCTGGCCTGGTTCACCACGCGGGAAACGGTCTGATAAGAGACACCGGCAT
ACTCTGCGACATCGTATAACGTTACTGGTTTCACATTCACCACCCTGAATTGACTCTCTTCCGGGCGCTA
TCATGCCATACCGCGAAAGGTTTTGCGCCATTCGATGGTGTCCGGGATCTCGACGCTCTCCCTTATGCGA
CTCCTGCATTAGGAAGCAGCCCAGTAGTAGGTTGAGGCCGTTGAGCACCGCCGCCGCAAGGAATGGTGCA
TGCAAGGA
Features (pLannotate 1.2.2; 21 found; start..end, strand, type, name):
    203..221     +  promoter       T7 promoter: promoter for bacteriophage T7 RNA polymerase
    222..246     +  protein_bind   lac operator: The lac repressor binds to the lac operator to inhibit transcription in E. coli. This inhibition can be relieved by adding lactose or isopropyl-β-D-thiogalactopyranoside (IPTG). lac repressor encoded by lacI
    261..283     +  RBS            RBS: efficient ribosome binding site from bacteriophage T7 gene 10 (Olins and Rangwala, 1989)
    312..353     +  CDS            V5 tag: epitope tag from simian virus 5
    354..373     +  CDS            TEV site (fragment): tobacco etch virus (TEV) protease recognition and cleavage site
    390..1004    +  CDS            SPT6 (fragment): SPT6_YEAST - Also known as CRE2, SSN20. Experimental evidence at protein level: Swiss-Prot protein existence level 1. Plays a role in maintenance of chromatin structure during RNA polymerase II transcription elongation thereby repressing transcription initiation from cryptic promoters. Mediates the reassembly of nucleosomes onto the promoters of at least a selected set of genes during repression; the nucleosome reassembly is essential for transcriptional repression. Essential for viability. From Saccharomyces cerevisiae (strain ATCC 204508 / S288c) (Baker's yeast).
   1030..1079    +  CDS            SET1 (fragment): solubility-enhancement tag derived from T7 phage gene 10B
   1087..1134    +  terminator     T7 terminator: transcription terminator for bacteriophage T7 RNA polymerase
   1157..1261    -  CDS            TcR (fragment): tetracycline efflux protein; tet; confers resistance to tetracycline
   1318..1341    -  promoter       tet promoter (fragment): E. coli promoter for tetracycline efflux protein gene
   1458..1562    +  promoter       AmpR promoter: bla
   1563..2423    +  CDS            AmpR: β-lactamase; bla; confers resistance to ampicillin, carbenicillin, and related antibiotics
   2594..3182    +  rep_origin     ori: high-copy-number ColE1/pMB1/pBR322/pUC origin of replication
   3368..3507    -  misc_feature   bom: basis of mobility region from pBR322
   3609..3800    -  CDS            rop: Rop protein, which maintains plasmids at low copy number; rop
   3817..4197    +  CDS            YPB1_ECOLX: Protein predicted: Swiss-Prot protein existence level 4. From Escherichia coli.
   4439..5063    -  CDS            TcR (fragment): tetracycline efflux protein; tet; confers resistance to tetracycline
   5078..5099    -  protein_bind   CAP binding site: CAP binding activates transcription in the presence of cAMP. E. coli catabolite activator protein
   5112..6194    -  CDS            lacI: lac repressor; lacI; The lac repressor binds to the lac operator to inhibit transcription in E. coli. This inhibition can be relieved by adding lactose or isopropyl-β-D-thiogalactopyranoside (IPTG).
   6195..6272    -  promoter       lacI promoter: lacI
   6280..181     -  CDS            TcR (fragment) (across the origin): tetracycline efflux protein; tet; confers resistance to tetracycline
