[The description below was written by a language model from this plasmid's Addgene catalogue record and pLannotate feature annotations shown in this document.]
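Description:
CPH3567 (pET151_Spt6 1247-1451 R1282H) is a bacterial expression plasmid built on the commercial pET151/D-TOPO backbone, with a total size of about 6.4 kb. It replicates in E. coli from a ColE1/pBR322-type origin and is selected with ampicillin through the β-lactamase gene. The feature table also shows the pBR322-derived bom and rop elements, along with several nonfunctional fragments of the tetracycline resistance gene that are remnants of the parental backbone. The catalogue lists it as high copy, although rop is normally associated with reduced copy number.

The payload is a 615 bp fragment of Saccharomyces cerevisiae SPT6 encoding residues 1247–1451, the C-terminal portion of this essential transcription elongation and chromatin maintenance factor, carrying an arginine-to-histidine substitution at position 1282. It was inserted by directional TOPO cloning downstream of a T7 promoter with an adjacent lac operator and the phage T7 gene 10 ribosome binding site, and is followed by the T7 terminator. A plasmid-borne lacI gene supplies repressor, so transcription is held off until IPTG induction in a host that provides T7 RNA polymerase. The backbone contributes an N-terminal 6xHis tag (recorded in the catalogue but not annotated in the feature table), followed by a V5 epitope and a TEV protease site, allowing affinity purification, detection and removal of the tags. A short downstream match to a gene 10-derived solubility tag lies after the insert and is probably just backbone sequence.

The construct is intended for producing recombinant mutant Spt6 protein. The associated publication concerns SH2-mediated recognition of the phosphorylated RNA polymerase II linker, suggesting use as a point mutant in such binding studies.
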