Addgene plasmid #91816: CPH3567 (pET151_Spt6 1247-1451 R1282H)
Purpose: Bacterial expression of residues 1247-1451 from S. cerevisiae Spt6 with an R1282H mutation
Depositing lab: Chris Hill. Depositing organization: University of Utah. Publication: A novel SH2 recognition mechanism recruits Spt6 to the doubly phosphorylated RNA polymerase II linker at sites of transcription. Sdano MA, Fulcher JM, Palani S, Chandrasekharan MB, Parnell TJ, Whitby FG, Formosa T, Hill CP. Elife. 2017 Aug 16;6. pii: 28723. doi: 10.7554/eLife.28723. PubMed 28826505.
Backbone
  Vector backbone: pET151/D-TOPO
  Backbone manufacturer: Thermo Fisher Scientific
  Backbone size w/o insert (bp): 5766
  Total vector size (bp): 6381
  Vector type: Bacterial Expression
Growth in bacteria
  Bacterial resistance: Ampicillin, 100 μg/mL
  Growth temperature: 37°C
  Growth strain: DH5alpha
  Copy number: High Copy
Gene/Insert
  Gene/Insert name: SPT6 (alt names: CRE2; SSN20)
  Species: S. cerevisiae (budding yeast)
  Insert size (bp): 615
  Mutation: changed arginine 1282 to histidine; deleted residues 1-1246
  GenBank ID: NM_001181245.1
  Entrez Gene: SPT6 (a.k.a. YGR116W, CRE2, SSN20)
  Promoter: T7
  Tag / fusion protein: 6xHis (N terminal on backbone)
  Cloning method: TOPO Cloning
  Sequencing primers: 5′ T7; 3′ T7trm
Terms and licenses: Academic/Nonprofit Terms; Industry Terms: Not Available to Industry
How to cite: CPH3567 (pET151_Spt6 1247-1451 R1282H) was a gift from Chris Hill (Addgene plasmid # 91816 ; http://n2t.net/addgene:91816 ; RRID:Addgene_91816)
